Addgene plasmid #26106: pNH-TrxT
Purpose: (Empty Backbone) SGC Empty backbone for bacterial expression
Depositing lab: Opher Gileadi. Depositing organization: University of Oxford. Publication: High-throughput production of human proteins for crystallization: the SGC experience. Savitsky P, Bray J, Cooper CD, Marsden BD, Mahajan P, Burgess-Brown NA, Gileadi O. J Struct Biol. 2010 Oct;172(1):3-13. doi: 10.1016/j.jsb.2010.06.008. Epub 2010 Jun 10. PubMed 20541610.
Backbone
  Vector backbone: pET-28-a
  Backbone manufacturer: Novagen
  Backbone size (bp): 5671
  Vector type: Bacterial Expression
  Tag / fusion protein: 6xHis (N terminal on backbone); TrxA (N terminal on backbone); TEV cleavage site (N terminal on backbone)
Growth in bacteria
  Bacterial resistance: Kanamycin, 50 μg/mL
  Growth temperature: 37°C
  Growth strain: DH5alpha
  Growth instructions: For plasmid propagation and cloning, use any E. coli strain that does not express T7 RNA polymerase. For protein expression, use a host that expresses T7 RNA polymerase, e.g. BL21(DE3).
  Copy number: High Copy
Gene/Insert
  Gene/Insert name: None
  GenBank ID: GU269914
  Tag / fusion protein: His6 - Thioredoxin - TEV (N terminal on backbone)
  Cloning method: Restriction Enzyme; 5′ cloning site Ligation-Independent cloning; cut with BsaI (destroyed during cloning); 3′ cloning site Ligation-Independent cloning; cut with BsaI (destroyed during cloning)
  Sequencing primers: 5′ T7F; 3′ T7R
Terms and licenses: Academic/Nonprofit Terms; Industry Terms: Not Available to Industry
Depositor comments: Primers for LIC cloning: Upstream: add TACTTCCAATCCATG to the 5’ end (ATG in-frame with the desired coding sequence). Downstream: add TATCCACCTTTACTG to 5’ end of downstream primer; add termination codon, if necessary. Detailed cloning method available in the paper (Savitsky et al., J Struct Biol., 2010)
How to cite: pNH-TrxT was a gift from Opher Gileadi (Addgene plasmid # 26106 ; http://n2t.net/addgene:26106 ; RRID:Addgene_26106)
