[The description below was written by a language model from this plasmid's Addgene catalogue record and pLannotate feature annotations shown in this document.]
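Description:
pNH-TrxT is an empty bacterial expression backbone derived from pET-28a, built for high-throughput ligation-independent cloning (LIC) of targets that benefit from a solubility-enhancing fusion partner. It is selected with kanamycin (KanR, aph(3')-Ia) and replicates from a ColE1/pBR322-type origin. The catalogue lists it as high copy, although the annotated rop and bom elements are those of the pBR322-derived pET backbone. An f1 origin is also present. The catalogue gives a backbone size of 5,671 bp, while the sequenced record is 7,598 nt, a difference probably accounted for largely by the thioredoxin sequence and the stuffer cassette described below.

Expression is driven by a T7 promoter with an adjacent lac operator and a T7 gene 10 ribosome binding site. The plasmid-borne lacI keeps transcription repressed until IPTG is added in a host that supplies T7 RNA polymerase; strains lacking that polymerase are used for propagation and cloning. The N-terminal fusion is listed as His6, then E. coli thioredoxin (trxA), then a TEV protease site, so the tag can be used for affinity purification and later cleaved off. Only trxA from this module is called in the feature table.

Downstream of trxA lies a sacB cassette with its own promoter, encoding levansucrase, which makes cells sucrose-sensitive. BsaI digestion prepares the vector for LIC and both sites are destroyed during cloning. The position of sacB suggests that it is the stuffer replaced by the insert, allowing counter-selection against uncut vector on sucrose, though the record does not state this outright. A short His-tag fragment and the T7 terminator follow the cloning region. The short TcR and SET1 fragments are probably backbone remnants or annotation artefacts.
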