Features (pLannotate 1.2.2; 21 found; start..end, strand, type, name):
     12..34      +  RBS            RBS: efficient ribosome binding site from bacteriophage T7 gene 10 (Olins and Rangwala, 1989)
     72..398     +  CDS            trxA: THIO_ECO57 - Experimental evidence at protein level: Swiss-Prot protein existence level 1. Participates in various redox reactions through the reversible oxidation of its active center dithiol to a disulfide and catalyzes dithiol-disulfide exchange reactions. From Escherichia coli O157:H7.
    441..886     +  promoter       sacB promoter: sacR; sacB promoter and control region
    887..2308    +  CDS            SacB: secreted levansucrase that renders bacterial growth sensitive to sucrose; Bacillus subtilis sacB; negative selection marker
   2416..2433    +  CDS            9xHis (fragment): 9xHis affinity tag
   2443..2492    +  CDS            SET1 (fragment): solubility-enhancement tag derived from T7 phage gene 10B
   2500..2547    +  terminator     T7 terminator: transcription terminator for bacteriophage T7 RNA polymerase
   2584..3012    +  rep_origin     f1 ori (sequence partly withheld): f1 bacteriophage origin of replication; arrow indicates direction of (+) strand synthesis
   3065..3122    +  promoter       AmpR promoter (fragment): bla
   3131..3946    -  CDS            KanR: aminoglycoside phosphotransferase; aph(3')-Ia; confers resistance to kanamycin in bacteria or G418 (Geneticin®) in eukaryotes
   4068..4656    +  rep_origin     ori: high-copy-number ColE1/pMB1/pBR322/pUC origin of replication
   4842..4981    -  misc_feature   bom: basis of mobility region from pBR322
   5083..5274    -  CDS            rop: Rop protein, which maintains plasmids at low copy number; rop
   5291..5671    +  CDS            YPB1_ECOLX: Protein predicted: Swiss-Prot protein existence level 4. From Escherichia coli.
   5743..6034    -  CDS            TcR (fragment): tetracycline efflux protein; tet; confers resistance to tetracycline
   6049..6070    -  protein_bind   CAP binding site: CAP binding activates transcription in the presence of cAMP. E. coli catabolite activator protein
   6083..7165    -  CDS            lacI: lac repressor; lacI; The lac repressor binds to the lac operator to inhibit transcription in E. coli. This inhibition can be relieved by adding lactose or isopropyl-β-D-thiogalactopyranoside (IPTG).
   7166..7243    -  promoter       lacI promoter: lacI
   7251..7530    -  CDS            TcR (fragment): tetracycline efflux protein; tet; confers resistance to tetracycline
   7552..7570    +  promoter       T7 promoter: promoter for bacteriophage T7 RNA polymerase
   7571..7595    +  protein_bind   lac operator: The lac repressor binds to the lac operator to inhibit transcription in E. coli. This inhibition can be relieved by adding lactose or isopropyl-β-D-thiogalactopyranoside (IPTG). lac repressor encoded by lacI
>Addgene plasmid #26106 | pNH-TrxT | addgene full sequence | sequence record 239406 | Addgene NGS Result
CTAGAAATAATTTTGTTTAACTTTAAGAAGGAGATATACATATGCACCATCATCATCATCATTCTTCTGG
TATGAGCGATAAAATTATTCACCTGACTGACGACAGTTTTGACACGGATGTACTCAAAGCGGACGGGGCG
ATCCTCGTCGATTTCTGGGCAGAGTGGTGCGGTCCGTGCAAAATGATCGCCCCGATTCTGGATGAAATCG
CTGACGAATATCAGGGCAAACTGACCGTTGCAAAACTGAACATCGATCAAAACCCTGGCACTGCGCCGAA
ATATGGCATCCGTGGTATCCCGACTCTGCTGCTGTTCAAAAACGGTGAAGTGGCGGCAACCAAAGTGGGC
GCACTGTCTAAAGGTCAGTTGAAAGAGTTCCTCGACGCTAACCTGGCCGGTACCGAGAACTTGTACTTCC
AATCCATGGAGACCGACGTCCACATATACCTGCCGTTCACTATTATTTAGTGAAATGAGATATTATGATA
TTTTCTGAATTGTGATTAAAAAGGCAACTTTATGCCCATGCAACAGAAACTATAAAAAATACAGAGAATG
AAAAGAAACAGATAGATTTTTTAGTTCTTTAGGCCCGTAGTCTGCAAATCCTTTTATGATTTTCTATCAA
ACAAAAGAGGAAAATAGACCAGTTGCAATCCAAACGAGAGTCTAATAGAATGAGGTCGAAAAGTAAATCG
CGCGGGTTTGTTACTGATAAAGCAGGCAAGACCTAAAATGTGTAAAGGGCAAAGTGTATACTTTGGCGTC
ACCCCTTACATATTTTAGGTCTTTTTTTATTGTGCGTAACTAACTTGCCATCTTCAAACAGGAGGGCTGG
AAGAAGCAGACCGCTAACACAGTACATAAAAAAGGAGACATGAACGATGAACATCAAAAAGTTTGCAAAA
CAAGCAACAGTATTAACCTTTACTACCGCACTGCTGGCAGGAGGCGCAACTCAAGCGTTTGCGAAAGAAA
CGAACCAAAAGCCATATAAGGAAACATACGGCATTTCCCATATTACACGCCATGATATGCTGCAAATCCC
TGAACAGCAAAAAAATGAAAAATATAAAGTTCCTGAGTTCGATTCGTCCACAATTAAAAATATCTCTTCT
GCAAAAGGCCTGGACGTTTGGGACAGCTGGCCATTACAAAACACTGACGGCACTGTCGCAAACTATCACG
GCTACCACATCGTCTTTGCATTAGCCGGAGATCCTAAAAATGCGGATGACACATCGATTTACATGTTCTA
TCAAAAAGTCGGCGAAACTTCTATTGACAGCTGGAAAAACGCTGGCCGCGTCTTTAAAGACAGCGACAAA
TTCGATGCAAATGATTCTATCCTAAAAGACCAAACACAAGAATGGTCAGGTTCAGCCACATTTACATCTG
ACGGAAAAATCCGTTTATTCTACACTGATTTCTCCGGTAAACATTACGGCAAACAAACACTGACAACTGC
ACAAGTTAACGTATCAGCATCAGACAGCTCTTTGAACATCAACGGTGTAGAGGATTATAAATCAATCTTT
GACGGTGACGGAAAAACGTATCAAAATGTACAGCAGTTCATCGATGAAGGCAACTACAGCTCAGGCGACA
ACCATACGCTGAGAGATCCTCACTACGTAGAAGATAAAGGCCACAAATACTTAGTATTTGAAGCAAACAC
TGGAACTGAAGATGGCTACCAAGGCGAAGAATCTTTATTTAACAAAGCATACTATGGCAAAAGCACATCA
TTCTTCCGTCAAGAAAGTCAAAAACTTCTGCAAAGCGATAAAAAACGCACGGCTGAGTTAGCAAACGGCG
CTCTCGGTATGATTGAGCTAAACGATGATTACACACTGAAAAAAGTGATGAAACCGCTGATTGCATCTAA
CACAGTAACAGATGAAATTGAACGCGCGAACGTCTTTAAAATGAACGGCAAATGGTACCTGTTCACTGAC
TCCCGCGGATCAAAAATGACGATTGACGGCATTACGTCTAACGATATTTACATGCTTGGTTATGTTTCTA
ATTCTTTAACTGGCCCATACAAGCCGCTGAACAAAACTGGCCTTGTGTTAAAAATGGATCTTGATCCTAA
CGATGTAACCTTTACTTACTCACACTTCGCTGTACCTCAAGCGAAAGGAAACAATGTCGTGATTACAAGC
TATATGACAAACAGAGGATTCTACGCAGACAAACAATCAACGTTTGCGCCTAGCTTCCTGCTGAACATCA
AAGGCAAGAAAACATCTGTTGTCAAAGACAGCATCCTTGAACAAGGACAATTAACAGTTAACAAATAAAA
ACGCAAAAGAAAATGCCGATATCCTATTGGCATTGACGGTCTCCAGTAAAGGTGGATACGGATCCGAATT
CGAGCTCCGTCGACAAGCTTGCGGCCGCACTCGAGCACCACCACCACCACCACTGAGATCCGGCTGCTAA
CAAAGCCCGAAAGGAAGCTGAGTTGGCTGCTGCCACCGCTGAGCAATAACTAGCATAACCCCTTGGGGCC
TCTAAACGGGTCTTGAGGGGTTTTTTGCTGAAAGGAGGAACTATATCCGGATTGGCGAATGGG
[124 nt withheld, positions 2584-2707]
C
[91 nt withheld, positions 2709-2799]
A
[49 nt withheld, positions 2801-2849]
CCTTTGACGTTGGAGTCCACGTTCTTT
[37 nt withheld, positions 2877-2913]
ACCCTATCTCGGTCTATTCTTTTGATTTATAAGGGATTTTGCCGATTTCGGCCTATTGGTTAAAAAATGA
GCTGATTTAACAAAAATTTAACGCGAATTTTAACAAAATATTAACGCTTACAATTTAGGTGGCACTTTTC
GGGGAAATGTGCGCGGAACCCCTATTTGTTTATTTTTCTAAATACATTCAAATATGTATCCGCTCATGAA
TTAATTCTTAGAAAAACTCATCGAGCATCAAATGAAACTGCAATTTATTCATATCAGGATTATCAATACC
ATATTTTTGAAAAAGCCGTTTCTGTAATGAAGGAGAAAACTCACCGAGGCAGTTCCATAGGATGGCAAGA
TCCTGGTATCGGTCTGCGATTCCGACTCGTCCAACATCAATACAACCTATTAATTTCCCCTCGTCAAAAA
TAAGGTTATCAAGTGAGAAATCACCATGAGTGACGACTGAATCCGGTGAGAATGGCAAAAGTTTATGCAT
TTCTTTCCAGACTTGTTCAACAGGCCAGCCATTACGCTCGTCATCAAAATCACTCGCATCAACCAAACCG
TTATTCATTCGTGATTGCGCCTGAGCGAGACGAAATACGCGATCGCTGTTAAAAGGACAATTACAAACAG
GAATCGAATGCAACCGGCGCAGGAACACTGCCAGCGCATCAACAATATTTTCACCTGAATCAGGATATTC
TTCTAATACCTGGAATGCTGTTTTCCCGGGGATCGCAGTGGTGAGTAACCATGCATCATCAGGAGTACGG
ATAAAATGCTTGATGGTCGGAAGAGGCATAAATTCCGTCAGCCAGTTTAGTCTGACCATCTCATCTGTAA
CATCATTGGCAACGCTACCTTTGCCATGTTTCAGAAACAACTCTGGCGCATCGGGCTTCCCATACAATCG
ATAGATTGTCGCACCTGATTGCCCGACATTATCGCGAGCCCATTTATACCCATATAAATCAGCATCCATG
TTGGAATTTAATCGCGGCCTAGAGCAAGACGTTTCCCGTTGAATATGGCTCATAACACCCCTTGTATTAC
TGTTTATGTAAGCAGACAGTTTTATTGTTCATGACCAAAATCCCTTAACGTGAGTTTTCGTTCCACTGAG
CGTCAGACCCCGTAGAAAAGATCAAAGGATCTTCTTGAGATCCTTTTTTTCTGCGCGTAATCTGCTGCTT
GCAAACAAAAAAACCACCGCTACCAGCGGTGGTTTGTTTGCCGGATCAAGAGCTACCAACTCTTTTTCCG
AAGGTAACTGGCTTCAGCAGAGCGCAGATACCAAATACTGTCCTTCTAGTGTAGCCGTAGTTAGGCCACC
ACTTCAAGAACTCTGTAGCACCGCCTACATACCTCGCTCTGCTAATCCTGTTACCAGTGGCTGCTGCCAG
TGGCGATAAGTCGTGTCTTACCGGGTTGGACTCAAGACGATAGTTACCGGATAAGGCGCAGCGGTCGGGC
TGAACGGGGGGTTCGTGCACACAGCCCAGCTTGGAGCGAACGACCTACACCGAACTGAGATACCTACAGC
GTGAGCTATGAGAAAGCGCCACGCTTCCCGAAGGGAGAAAGGCGGACAGGTATCCGGTAAGCGGCAGGGT
CGGAACAGGAGAGCGCACGAGGGAGCTTCCAGGGGGAAACGCCTGGTATCTTTATAGTCCTGTCGGGTTT
CGCCACCTCTGACTTGAGCGTCGATTTTTGTGATGCTCGTCAGGGGGGCGGAGCCTATGGAAAAACGCCA
GCAACGCGGCCTTTTTACGGTTCCTGGCCTTTTGCTGGCCTTTTGCTCACATGTTCTTTCCTGCGTTATC
CCCTGATTCTGTGGATAACCGTATTACCGCCTTTGAGTGAGCTGATACCGCTCGCCGCAGCCGAACGACC
GAGCGCAGCGAGTCAGTGAGCGAGGAAGCGGAAGAGCGCCTGATGCGGTATTTTCTCCTTACGCATCTGT
GCGGTATTTCACACCGCAATGGTGCACTCTCAGTACAATCTGCTCTGATGCCGCATAGTTAAGCCAGTAT
ACACTCCGCTATCGCTACGTGACTGGGTCATGGCTGCGCCCCGACACCCGCCAACACCCGCTGACGCGCC
CTGACGGGCTTGTCTGCTCCCGGCATCCGCTTACAGACAAGCTGTGACCGTCTCCGGGAGCTGCATGTGT
CAGAGGTTTTCACCGTCATCACCGAAACGCGCGAGGCAGCTGCGGTAAAGCTCATCAGCGTGGTCGTGAA
GCGATTCACAGATGTCTGCCTGTTCATCCGCGTCCAGCTCGTTGAGTTTCTCCAGAAGCGTTAATGTCTG
GCTTCTGATAAAGCGGGCCATGTTAAGGGCGGTTTTTTCCTGTTTGGTCACTGATGCCTCCGTGTAAGGG
GGATTTCTGTTCATGGGGGTAATGATACCGATGAAACGAGAGAGGATGCTCACGATACGGGTTACTGATG
ATGAACATGCCCGGTTACTGGAACGTTGTGAGGGTAAACAACTGGCGGTATGGATGCGGCGGGACCAGAG
AAAAATCACTCAGGGTCAATGCCAGCGCTTCGTTAATACAGATGTAGGTGTTCCACAGGGTAGCCAGCAG
CATCCTGCGATGCAGATCCGGAACATAATGGTGCAGGGCGCTGACTTCCGCGTTTCCAGACTTTACGAAA
CACGGAAACCGAAGACCATTCATGTTGTTGCTCAGGTCGCAGACGTTTTGCAGCAGCAGTCGCTTCACGT
TCGCTCGCGTATCGGTGATTCATTCTGCTAACCAGTAAGGCAACCCCGCCAGCCTAGCCGGGTCCTCAAC
GACAGGAGCACGATCATGCGCACCCGTGGGGCCGCCATGCCGGCGATAATGGCCTGCTTCTCGCCGAAAC
GTTTGGTGGCGGGACCAGTGACGAAGGCTTGAGCGAGGGCGTGCAAGATTCCGAATACCGCAAGCGACAG
GCCGATCATCGTCGCGCTCCAGCGAAAGCGGTCCTCGCCGAAAATGACCCAGAGCGCTGCCGGCACCTGT
CCTACGAGTTGCATGATAAAGAAGACAGTCATAAGTGCGGCGACGATAGTCATGCCCCGCGCCCACCGGA
AGGAGCTGACTGGGTTGAAGGCTCTCAAGGGCATCGGTCGAGATCCCGGTGCCTAATGAGTGAGCTAACT
TACATTAATTGCGTTGCGCTCACTGCCCGCTTTCCAGTCGGGAAACCTGTCGTGCCAGCTGCATTAATGA
ATCGGCCAACGCGCGGGGAGAGGCGGTTTGCGTATTGGGCGCCAGGGTGGTTTTTCTTTTCACCAGTGAG
ACGGGCAACAGCTGATTGCCCTTCACCGCCTGGCCCTGAGAGAGTTGCAGCAAGCGGTCCACGCTGGTTT
GCCCCAGCAGGCGAAAATCCTGTTTGATGGTGGTTAACGGCGGGATATAACATGAGCTGTCTTCGGTATC
GTCGTATCCCACTACCGAGATATCCGCACCAACGCGCAGCCCGGACTCGGTAATGGCGCGCATTGCGCCC
AGCGCCATCTGATCGTTGGCAACCAGCATCGCAGTGGGAACGATGCCCTCATTCAGCATTTGCATGGTTT
GTTGAAAACCGGACATGGCACTCCAGTCGCCTTCCCGTTCCGCTATCGGCTGAATTTGATTGCGAGTGAG
ATATTTATGCCAGCCAGCCAGACGCAGACGCGCCGAGACAGAACTTAATGGGCCCGCTAACAGCGCGATT
TGCTGGTGACCCAATGCGACCAGATGCTCCACGCCCAGTCGCGTACCGTCTTCATGGGAGAAAATAATAC
TGTTGATGGGTGTCTGGTCAGAGACATCAAGAAATAACGCCGGAACATTAGTGCAGGCAGCTTCCACAGC
AATGGCATCCTGGTCATCCAGCGGATAGTTAATGATCAGCCCACTGACGCGTTGCGCGAGAAGATTGTGC
ACCGCCGCTTTACAGGCTTCGACGCCGCTTCGTTCTACCATCGACACCACCACGCTGGCACCCAGTTGAT
CGGCGCGAGATTTAATCGCCGCGACAATTTGCGACGGCGCGTGCAGGGCCAGACTGGAGGTGGCAACGCC
AATCAGCAACGACTGTTTGCCCGCCAGTTGTTGTGCCACGCGGTTGGGAATGTAATTCAGCTCCGCCATC
GCCGCTTCCACTTTTTCCCGCGTTTTCGCAGAAACGTGGCTGGCCTGGTTCACCACGCGGGAAACGGTCT
GATAAGAGACACCGGCATACTCTGCGACATCGTATAACGTTACTGGTTTCACATTCACCACCCTGAATTG
ACTCTCTTCCGGGCGCTATCATGCCATACCGCGAAAGGTTTTGCGCCATTCGATGGTGTCCGGGATCTCG
ACGCTCTCCCTTATGCGACTCCTGCATTAGGAAGCAGCCCAGTAGTAGGTTGAGGCCGTTGAGCACCGCC
GCCGCAAGGAATGGTGCATGCAAGGAGATGGCGCCCAACAGTCCCCCGGCCACGGGGCCTGCCACCATAC
CCACGCCGAAACAAGCGCTCATGAGCCCGAAGTGGCGAGCCCGATCTTCCCCATCGGTGATGTCGGCGAT
ATAGGCGCCAGCAACCGCACCTGTGGCGCCGGTGATGCCGGCCACGATGCGTCCGGCGTAGAGGATCGAG
ATCTCGATCCCGCGAAATTAATACGACTCACTATAGGGGAATTGTGAGCGGATAACAATTCCCCT
