>Addgene plasmid #26106 | pNH-TrxT | addgene partial sequence | sequence record 31689 | 26106 with T7
ATTTTGTTTAACTTTAAGAAGGAGATATACATATGCACCATCATCATCATCATTCTTCTGGTATGAGCGA
TAAAATTATTCACCTGACTGACGACAGTTTTGACACGGATGTACTCAAAGCGGACGGGGCGATCCTCGTC
GATTTCTGGGCAGAGTGGTGCGGTCCGTGCAAAATGATCGCCCCGATTCTGGATGAAATCGCTGACGAAT
ATCAGGGCAAACTGACCGTTGCAAAACTGAACATCGATCAAAACCCTGGCACTGCGCCGAAATATGGCAT
CCGTGGTATCCCGACTCTGCTGCTGTTCAAAAACGGTGAAGTGGCGGCAACCAAAGTGGGCGCACTGTCT
AAAGGTCAGTTGAAAGAGTTCCTCGACGCTAACCTGGCCGGTACCGAGAACTTGTACTTCCAATCCATGG
AGACCGACGTCCACATATACCTGCCGTTCACTATTATTTAGTGAAATGAGATATTATGATATTTTCTGAA
TTGTGATTAAAAAGGCAACTTTATGCCCATGCAACAGAAACTATAAAAAATACAGAGAATGAAAAGAAAC
AGATAGATTTTTTAGTTCTTTAGGCCCGTAGTCTGCAAATCCTTTTATGATTTTCTATCAAACAAAAGAG
GAAAATAGACCAGTTGCAATCCAAACGAGAGTCTAATAGAATGAGGTCGAAAAGTAAATCGCGCGGGTTT
GTTACTGATAAAGCAGGCAAGACCTAAAATGTGTAAAGGGCAAAGTGTATACTTTGGCGTCACCCCTTAC
ATATTTTAGGTCTTTTTTTATTGTGCGTAACTAACTTGCCATCTTCAAACAGGAGGGCTGGAAGAAGCAG
ACCGCTAACACAGTACATAAAAAAGGAGACATGAACGATGAACATCAAAAAGTTTGCAAAACAAGCA
