>Addgene plasmid #26106 | pNH-TrxT | addgene partial sequence | sequence record 31690 | 26106 with T7-term
CGGATCCGTATCCACCTTTACTGGAGACCGTCAATGCCAATAGGATATCGGCATTTTCTTTTGCGTTTTT
ATTTGTTAACTGTTAATTGTCCTTGTTCAAGGATGCTGTCTTTGACAACAGATGTTTTCTTGCCTTTGAT
GTTCAGCAGGAAGCTAGGCGCAAACGTTGATTGTTTGTCTGCGTAGAATCCTCTGTTTGTCATATAGCTT
GTAATCACGACATTGTTTCCTTTCGCTTGAGGTACAGCGAAGTGTGAGTAAGTAAAGGTTACATCGTTAG
GATCAAGATCCATTTTTAACACAAGGCCAGTTTTGTTCAGCGGCTTGTATGGGCCAGTTAAAGAATTAGA
AACATAACCAAGCATGTAAATATCGTTAGACGTAATGCCGTCAATCGTCATTTTTGATCCGCGGGAGTCA
GTGAACAGGTACCATTTGCCGTTCATTTTAAAGACGTTCGCGCGTTCAATTTCATCTGTTACTGTGTTAG
ATGCAATCAGCGGTTTCATCACTTTTTTCAGTGTGTAATCATCGTTTAGCTCAATCATACCGAGAGCGCC
GTTTGCTAACTCAGCCGTGCGTTTTTTATCGCTTTGCAGAAGTTTTTGACTTTCTTGACGGAAGAATGAT
GTGCTTTTGCCATAGTATGCTTTGTTAAATAAAGATTCTTCGCCTTGGTAGCCATCTTCAGTTCCAGTGT
TTGCTTCAAATACTAAGTATTTGTGGCCTTTATCTTCTACGTAGTGAGGATCTCTCAGCGTATGGTTGTC
GCCTGAGCTGTAGTTGCCTTCATCGATG
